>Addgene plasmid #167507 | pFTR5 | addgene full sequence | sequence record 345635 | Addgene NGS Result
GGTGGCACTTTTCGGGGATCTTCAAATTCCCGTTGCACATAGCCCGGCAATTCCTTTCCCTGCTCTGCCA
TAAGCGCAGCGAATGCCGGGTAATACTCGTCAACGATCTGATAGAGAAGGGTTTGCTCGGGTCGGTGGCT
CTGGTAACGACCAGTATCCCGATCCCGGCTGGCCGTCCTGGCCGCCACATGAGGCATGTTCCGCGTCCTT
GCAATACTGTGTTTACATACAGTCTATCGCTTAGCGGAAAGTTCTTTTACCCTCAGCCGAAATGCCTGCC
GTTGCTAGACATTGCCAGCCAGTGCCCGTCACTCCCGTACTAACTGTCACGAACCCCTGCAATAACTGTC
ACGCCCCCCTGCAATAACTGTCACGAACCCCTGCAATAACTGTCACGCCCCCAAACCTGCAAACCCAGCA
GGGGCGGGGGCTGGCGGGGTGTTGGAAAAATCCATCCATGATTATCTAAGAATAATCCACTAGGCGCGGT
TATCAGCGCCCTTGTGGTGCGCTGCTGCCCTTGCCCAATATGCCCGGCCAGAGGCCGGATAGCTGGTCTA
TTCGCTGCGCTAGGCTACACACCGCCCCACCGCTGCGCGGCAGGGGGAAAGGCGGGCAAAGCCCGCTAAA
CCCCACACCAAACCCCGCAGAAATACGCTGGAGCGCTTTTAGCCGCTTTAGCGGCCTTTCCCCCTACCCG
AAGGGTGGGGGCGCGTGTGCAGCCCCGCAGGGCCTGTCTCGGTCGATCATTCAGCCCGGCTCATCCTTCT
GGCGTGGCGGCAGACCGAACAAGGCGCGGTCGTGGTCGCGTTCAAGGTACGCATCCATTGCCGCCATGAG
CCGATCCTCCGGCCACTCGCTGCTGTTCACCTTGGCCAAAATCATGGCCCCCACCAGCACCTTGCGCCTT
GTTTCGTTCTTGCGCTCTTGCTGCTGTTCCCTTGCCCGCACCCGCTGAATTTCGGCATTGATTCGCGCTC
GTTGTTCTTCGAGCTTGGCCAGCCGATCCGCCGCCTTGTTGCTCCCCTTAACCATCTTGACACCCCATTG
TTAATGTGCTGTCTCGTAGGCTATCATGGAGGCACAGCGGCGGCAATCCCGACCCTACTTTGTAGGGGAG
GGCGCACTTACCGGTTTCTCTTCGAGAAACTGGCCTAACGGCCACCCTTCGGGCGGTGCGCTCTCCGAGG
GCCATTGCATGGAGCCGAAAAGCAAAAGCAACAGCGAGGCAGCATGGCGATTTATCACCTTACGGCGAAA
ACCGGCAGCAGGTCGGGCGGCCAATCGGCCAGGGCCAAGGCCGACTACATCCAGCGCGAAGGCAAGTATG
CCCGCGACATGGATGAAGTCTTGCACGCCGAATCCGGGCACATGCCGGAGTTCGTCGAGCGGCCCGCCGA
CTACTGGGATGCTGCCGACCTGTATGAACGCGCCAATGGGCGGCTGTTCAAGGAGGTCGAATTTGCCCTG
CCGGTCGAGCTGACCCTCGACCAGCAGAAGGCGCTGGCGTCCGAGTTCGCCCAGCACCTGACCGGTGCCG
AGCGCCTGCCGTATACGCTGGCCATCCATGCCGGTGGCGGCGAGAACCCGCACTGCCACCTGATGATCTC
CGAGCGGATCAATGACGGCATCGAGCGGCCCGCCGCTCAGTGGTTCAAGCGGTACAACGGCAAGACCCCG
GAGAAGGGCGGGGCACAGAAGACCGAAGCGCTCAAGCCCAAGGCATGGCTTGAGCAGACCCGCGAGGCAT
GGGCCGACCATGCCAACCGGGCATTAGAGCGGGCTGGCCACGACGCCCGCATTGACCACAGAACACTTGA
GGCGCAGGGCATCGAGCGCCTGCCCGGTGTTCACCTGGGGCCGAACGTGGTGGAGATGGAAGGCCGGGGC
ATCCGCACCGACCGGGCAGACGTGGCCCTGAACATCGACACCGCCAACGCCCAGATCATCGACTTACAGG
AATACCGGGAGGCAATAGACCATGAACGCAATCGACAGAGTGAAGAAATCCAGAGGCATCAACGAGTTAG
CGGAGCAGATCGAACCGCTGGCCCAGAGCATGGCGACACTGGCCGACGAAGCCCGGCAGGTCATGAGCCA
GACCCAGCAGGCCAGCGAGGCGCAGGCGGCGGAGTGGCTGAAAGCCCAGCGCCAGACAGGGGCGGCATGG
GTGGAGCTGGCCAAAGAGTTGCGGGAGGTAGCCGCCGAGGTGAGCAGCGCCGCGCATAGCGCCCGGAGCG
CGTCGCGGGGGTGGCACTGGAAGCTATGGCTAACCGTGATGCTGGCTTCCATGATGCCTACGGTGGTGCT
GCTGATCGCATCGTTGCTCTTGCTCGACCTGACGCCACTGACAACCGAGGACGGCTCGATCTGGCTGCGC
TTGGTGGCCCGATGAAGAACGACAGGACTTTGCAGGCCATAGGCCGACAGCTCAAGGCCATGGGCTGTGA
GCGCTTCGATATCGGCGTCAGGGACGCCACCACCGGCCAGATGATGAACCGGGAATGGTCAGCCGCCGAA
GTGCTCCAGAACACGCCATGGCTCAAGCGGATGAATGCCCAGGGCAATGACGTGTATATCAGGCCCGCCG
AGCAGGAGCGGCATGGTCTGGTGCTGGTGGACGACCTCAGCGAGTTTGACCTGGATGACATGAAAGCCGA
GGGCCGGGAGCCTGCCCTGGTAGTGGAAACCAGCCCGAAGAACTATCAGGCATGGGTCAAGGTGGCCGAC
GCCGCAGGCGGTGAACTTCGGGGGCAGATTGCCCGGACGCTGGCCAGCGAGTACGACGCCGACCCGGCCA
GCGCCGACAGCCGCCACTATGGCCGCTTGGCGGGCTTCACCAACCGCAAGGACAAGCACACCACCCGCGC
CGGTTATCAGCCGTGGGTGCTGCTGCGTGAATCCAAGGGCAAGACCGCCACCGCTGGCCCGGCGCTGGTG
CAGCAGGCTGGCCAGCAGATCGAGCAGGCCCAGCGGCAGCAGGAGAAGGCCCGCAGGCTGGCCAGCCTCG
AACTGCCCGAGCGGCAGCTTAGCCGCCACCGGCGCACGGCGCTGGACGAGTACCGCAGCGAGATGGCCGG
GCTGGTCAAGCGCTTCGGTGATGACCTCAGCAAGTGCGACTTTATCGCCGCGCAGAAGCTGGCCAGCCGG
GGCCGCAGTGCCGAGGAAATCGGCAAGGCCATGGCCGAGGCCAGCCCAGCGCTGGCAGAGCGCAAGCCCG
GCCACGAAGCGGATTACATCGAGCGCACCGTCAGCAAGGTCATGGGTCTGCCCAGCGTCCAGCTTGCGCG
GGCCGAGCTGGCACGGGCACCGGCACCCCGCCAGCGAGGCATGGACAGGGGCGGGCCAGATTTCAGCATG
TAGTGCTTGCGTTGGTACTCACGCCTGTTATACTATGAGTACTCACGCACAGAAGGGGGTTTTATGGAAT
ACGAAAAAAGCGCTTCAGGGTCGGTCTACCTGATCAAAAGTGACAAGGGCTATTGGTTGCCCGGTGGCTT
TGGTTATACGTCAAACAAGGCCGAGGCTGGCCGCTTTTCAGTCGCTGATATGGCCAGCCTTAACCTTGAC
GGCTGCACCTTGTCCTTGTTCCGCGAAGACAAGCCTTTCGGCCCCGGCAAGTTTCTCGGTGACTGATATG
AAAGACCAAAAGGACAAGCAGACCGGCGACCTGCTGGCCAGCCCTGACGCTGTACGCCAAGCGCGATATG
CCGAGCGCATGAAGGCCAAAGGGATGCGTCAGCGCAAGTTCTGGCTGACCGACGACGAATACGAGGCGCT
GCGCGAGTGCCTGGAAGAACTCAGAGCGGCGCAGGGCGGGGGTAGTGACCCCGCCAGCGCCTAACCACCA
ACTGCCTGCAAAGGAGGCAATCAATGGCTACCCATAAGCCTATCAATATTCTGGAGGCGTTCGCAGCAGC
GCCGCCACCGCTGGACTACGTTTTGCCCAACATGGTGGCCGGTACGGTCGGGGCGCTGGTGTCGCCCGGT
GGTGCCGGTAAATCCATGCTGGCCCTGCAACTGGCCGCACAGATTGCAGGCGGGCCGGATCTGCTGGAGG
TGGGCGAACTGCCCACCGGCCCGGTGATCTACCTGCCCGCCGAAGACCCGCCCACCGCCATTCATCACCG
CCTGCACGCCCTTGGGGCGCACCTCAGCGCCGAGGAACGGCAAGCCGTGGCTGACGGCCTGCTGATCCAG
CCGCTGATCGGCAGCCTGCCCAACATCATGGCCCCGGAGTGGTTCGACGGCCTCAAGCGCGCCGCCGAGG
GCCGCCGCCTGATGGTGCTGGACACGCTGCGCCGGTTCCACATCGAGGAAGAAAACGCCAGCGGCCCCAT
GGCCCAGGTCATCGGTCGCATGGAGGCCATCGCCGCCGATACCGGGTGCTCTATCGTGTTCCTGCACCAT
GCCAGCAAGGGCGCGGCCATGATGGGCGCAGGCGACCAGCAGCAGGCCAGCCGGGGCAGCTCGGTACTGG
TCGATAACATCCGCTGGCAGTCCTACCTGTCGAGCATGACCAGCGCCGAGGCCGAGGAATGGGGTGTGGA
CGACGACCAGCGCCGGTTCTTCGTCCGCTTCGGTGTGAGCAAGGCCAACTATGGCGCACCGTTCGCTGAT
CGGTGGTTCAGGCGGCATGACGGCGGGGTGCTCAAGCCCGCCGTGCTGGAGAGGCAGCGCAAGAGCAAGG
GGGTGCCCCGTGGTGAAGCCTAAGAACAAGCACAGCCTCAGCCACGTCCGGCACGACCCGGCGCACTGTC
TGGCCCCCGGCCTGTTCCGTGCCCTCAAGCGGGGCGAGCGCAAGCGCAGCAAGCTGGACGTGACGTATGA
CTACGGCGACGGCAAGCGGATCGAGTTCAGCGGCCCGGAGCCGCTGGGCGCTGATGATCTGCGCATCCTG
CAAGGGCTGGTGGCCATGGCTGGGCCTAATGGCCTAGTGCTTGGCCCGGAACCCAAGACCGAAGGCGGAC
GGCAGCTCCGGCTGTTCCTGGAACCCAAGTGGGAGGCCGTCACCGCTGATGCCATGGTGGTCAAAGGTAG
CTATCGGGCGCTGGCAAAGGAAATCGGGGCAGAGGTCGATAGTGGTGGGGCGCTCAAGCACATACAGGAC
TGCATCGAGCGCCTTTGGAAGGTATCCATCATCGCCCAGAATGGCCGCAAGCGGCAGGGGTTTCGGCTGC
TGTCGGAGTACGCCAGCGACGAGGCGGACGGGCGCCTGTACGTGGCCCTGAACCCCTTGATCGCGCAGGC
CGTCATGGGTGGCGGCCAGCATGTGCGCATCAGCATGGACGAGGTGCGGGCGCTGGACAGCGAAACCGCC
CGCCTGCTGCACCAGCGGCTGTGTGGCTGGATCGACCCCGGCAAAACCGGCAAGGCTTCCATAGATACCT
TGTGCGGCTATGTCTGGCCGTCAGAGGCCAGTGGTTCGACCATGCGCAAGCGCCGCCAGCGGGTGCGCGA
GGCGTTGCCGGAGCTGGTCGCGCTGGGCTGGACGGTAACCGAGTTCGCGGCGGGCAAGTACGACATCACC
CGGCCCAAGGCGGCAGGCTGACCCCCCCCACTCTATTGTAAACAAGACATTTTTATCTTTTATATTCAAT
GGCTTATTTTCCTGCTAATTGGTAATACCATGAAAAATACCATGCTCAGAAAAGGCTTAACAATATTTTG
AAAAATTGCCTACTGAGCGCTGCCGCACAGCTCCATAGCGTTTAAGGGCACCAATAACTGCCTTAAAAAA
ATTACGCCCCGCCCTGCCACTCATCGCAGTACGGCCTATTGGTTAAAAAATGAGCTGATTTAACAAAAAT
TTAACGCGAATTTTAACAAAATATTAACGCTTACAATTTCCATTCGCCATTCAGGCTGCGCAACTGTTGG
GAAGGGCGATCGGTGCGGGCCTCTTCGCTATTACGCCAGCTGGCGAAAGGGGGATGTGCTGCAAGGCGAT
TAAGTTGGGTAACGCCAGGGTTTTCCCAGTCACGACGTTGTAAAACGACGGCCAGTGACTTCTGTTGAGT
TAAGAACGAGTATCGAGATGGCACATAGCCTTGCTCAAATTGGAATCAGGTTTGTGCCAATACCAGTAGA
AACAGACGAAGAATCCATGGTTAAGACCCACTTTCACATTTAAGTTGTTTTTCTAATCCGCATATGATCA
ATTCAAGGCCGAATAAGAAGGCTGGCTCTGCACCTTGGTGATCAAATAATTCGATAGCTTGTCGTAATAA
TGGCGGCATACTATCAGTAGTAGGTGTTTCCCTTTCTTCTTTAGCGACTTGATGCTCTTGATCTTCCAAT
ACGCAACCTAAAGTAAAATGCCCCACAGCGCTGAGTGCATATAATGCATTCTCTAGTGAAAAACCTTGTT
GGCATAAAAAGGCTAATTGATTTTCGAGAGTTTCATACTGTTTTTCTGTAGGCCGTGTACCTAAATGTAC
TTTTGCTCCATCGCGATGACTTAGTAAAGCACATCTAAAACTTTTAGCGTTATTACGTAAAAAATCTTGC
CAGCTTTCCCCTTCTAAAGGGCAAAAGTGAGTATGGTGCCTATCTAACATCTCAATGGCTAAGGCGTCGA
GCAAAGCCCGCTTATTTTTTACATGCCAATACAATGTAGGCTGCTCTACACCTAGCTTCTGGGCGAGTTT
ACGGGTTGTTAAACCTTCGATTCCGACCTCATTAAGCAGCTCTAATGCGCTGTTAATCACTTTACTTTTA
TCTAATCTAGACATCATTAATTCCTAATTTTTGTTGACACTCTATCATTGATAGAGTTATTTTACCACTC
CCTATCAGTGATAGAGAGAACTGGGAAGAGCGCAGATTAAAGAGGAGAAATACTAGATGGCTTCCTCCGA
AGACGTTATCAAAGAGTTCATGCGTTTCAAAGTTCGTATGGAAGGTTCCGTTAACGGTCACGAGTTCGAA
ATCGAAGGTGAAGGTGAAGGTCGTCCGTACGAAGGTACCCAGACCGCTAAACTGAAAGTTACCAAAGGTG
GTCCGCTGCCGTTCGCTTGGGACATCCTGTCCCCGCAGTTCCAGTACGGTTCCAAAGCTTACGTTAAACA
CCCGGCTGACATCCCGGACTACCTGAAACTGTCCTTCCCGGAAGGTTTCAAATGGGAACGTGTTATGAAC
TTCGAAGACGGTGGTGTTGTTACCGTTACCCAGGACTCCTCCCTGCAAGACGGTGAGTTCATCTACAAAG
TTAAACTGCGTGGTACCAACTTCCCGTCCGACGGTCCGGTTATGCAGAAAAAAACCATGGGTTGGGAAGC
TTCCACCGAACGTATGTACCCGGAAGACGGTGCTCTGAAAGGTGAAATCAAAATGCGTCTGAAACTGAAA
GACGGTGGTCACTACGACGCTGAAGTTAAAACCACCTACATGGCTAAAAAACCGGTTCAGCTGCCGGGTG
CTTACAAAACCGACATCAAACTGGACATCACCTCCCACAACGAAGACTACACCATCGTTGAACAGTACGA
ACGTGCTGAAGGTCGTCACTCCACCGGTGCTTAATAACGCTGATAGTGCTAGTGTAGATCGCGCTTTCCA
GTCGGGAAACCTGTCGTGCCAGCTGCATTAATGAATCGGCCAACGCGCGGGGAGAGGCGGTTTGCGTATT
GGGCGCATGCATAAAAACTGTTGTAATTCATTAAGCATTCTGCCGACATGGAATCCATCACAAACGGCAT
GATGAACCTGAATCGCCAGCGGCATCAGCACCTTGTCGCCTTGCGTATAATATTTGCCCATGGACGCACA
CCGTGGAAACGGATGAAGGCACGAACCCAGTTGACATAAGCCTGTTCGGTTCGTAAACTGTAATGCAAGT
AGCGTATGCGCTCACGCAACTGGTCCAGAACCTTGACCGAACGCAGCGGTGGTAACGGCGCAGTGGCGGT
TTTCATGGCTTGTTATGACTGTTTTTTTGTACAGTCTATGCCTCGGGCATCCAAGCAGCAAGCGCGTTAC
GCCGTGGGTCGATGTTTGATGTTATGGAGCAGCAACGATGTTACGCAGCAGCAACGATGTTACGCAGCAG
GGCAGTCGCCCTAAAACAAAGTTAGGTGGCTCAAGTATGGGCATCATTCGCACATGTAGGCTCGGCCCTG
ACCAAGTCAAATCCATGCGGGCTGCTCTTGATCTTTTCGGTCGTGAGTTCGGAGACGTAGCCACCTACTC
CCAACATCAGCCGGACTCCGATTACCTCGGGAACTTGCTCCGTAGTAAGACATTCATCGCGCTTGCTGCC
TTCGACCAAGAAGCGGTTGTTGGCGCTCTCGCGGCTTACGTTCTGCCCAAGTTTGAGCAGCCGCGTAGTG
AGATCTATATCTATGATCTCGCAGTCTCCGGAGAGCACCGGAGGCAGGGCATTGCCACCGCGCTCATCAA
TCTCCTCAAGCATGAGGCCAACGCGCTTGGTGCTTATGTGATCTACGTGCAAGCAGATTACGGTGACGAT
CCCGCAGTGGCTCTCTATACAAAGTTGGGCATACGGGAAGAAGTGATGCACTTTGATATCGACCCAAGTA
CCGCCACCTAACAATTCGTTCAAGCCGAGATCGGCTTCCCGGCCGCGGAGTTGTTCGGTAAATTGTCACA
ACGCCGCA
Features (pLannotate 1.2.2; 20 found; start..end, strand, type, name):
    330..724     -  rep_origin     RSF1010 oriV: replication origin of the broad-host-range plasmid RSF1010; requires the RSF1010 RepA/B/C proteins for replication (Scholz et al., 1989)
    754..1035    -  CDS            mobC: MOBC_ECOLX - Protein predicted: Swiss-Prot protein existence level 4. This protein is essential to promote the specific transfer of the plasmid in the presence of conjugative plasmids. From Escherichia coli.
   1066..1153    +  oriT           RSF1010 oriT: origin of transfer of the broad-host-range plasmid RSF1010 (Scholz et al., 1989)
   1957..2292    -  CDS            YPMC_ECOLX: Protein predicted: Swiss-Prot protein existence level 4. From Escherichia coli.
   2392..3363    +  CDS            RSF1010 RepB: replication protein B of the broad-host-range plasmid RSF1010 (Scholz et al., 1989); repB
   3806..3880    +  ncRNA          Plasmid R1162: Accession: RF00043 - R1162-like plasmid antisense RNA
   3874..4713    +  CDS            RSF1010 RepA: replication protein A of the broad-host-range plasmid RSF1010 (Scholz et al., 1989); repA
   4700..5551    +  CDS            RSF1010 RepC (fragment): replication protein C of the broad-host-range plasmid RSF1010 (Scholz et al., 1989); repC
   5741..5772    -  CDS            CmR (fragment): chloramphenicol acetyltransferase confers resistance to chloramphenicol
   5772..5849    +  rep_origin     M13 ori (fragment): M13 bacteriophage origin of replication; arrow indicates direction of (+) strand synthesis
   5853..6008    -  CDS            lacZα (fragment): LacZα fragment of β-galactosidase; lacZ fragment
   6009..6089    +  terminator     λ tL3 terminator (fragment): transcription terminator tL3 from phage λ
   6111..6734    -  CDS            TetR: tetracycline repressor TetR; tetR from transposon Tn10; TetR binds to the tetracycline operator tetO to inhibit transcription. This inhibition can be relieved by adding tetracycline or doxycycline.
   6754..6788    +  promoter       tetA promoter: contains a tet operator sequence that enables repression by TetR
   6787..6807    +  promoter       tight TRE promoter (fragment): Tet-responsive promoter PTight, consisting of seven tet operator sequences followed by the minimal CMV promoter
   6847..7521    +  CDS            mRFP1: mRFP1 is a basic (constitutively fluorescent) red fluorescent protein published in 2002, derived from Discosoma sp.. It is reported to be a somewhat slowly-maturing monomer with low acid sensitivity.
   7552..7636    -  CDS            lacI (fragment): lac repressor; lacI; The lac repressor binds to the lac operator to inhibit transcription in E. coli. This inhibition can be relieved by adding lactose or isopropyl-β-D-thiogalactopyranoside (IPTG).
   7647..7763    -  CDS            CmR (fragment): chloramphenicol acetyltransferase; cat; confers resistance to chloramphenicol
   7801..7829    +  promoter       Pc promoter: intI1 (promoter lies within the coding sequence); class 1 integron promoter
   8018..8551    +  CDS            GmR: gentamycin acetyltransferase; aacC1; confers resistance to gentamycin
