[The description below was written by a language model from this plasmid's Addgene catalogue record and pLannotate feature annotations shown in this document.]
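Description:
pFTR5 is a low-copy, broad-host-range bacterial expression vector of about 8.6 kb built on the RSF1010 replicon, part of a plasmid toolbox for controlled gene expression across the Proteobacteria. Replication depends on the RSF1010 oriV together with the plasmid-encoded RepA, RepB and RepC proteins, all annotated in the sequence. Because these proteins make replication largely independent of host initiation factors, the plasmid can be maintained in many Gram-negative species as well as in E. coli cloning strains. An R1162-like antisense RNA involved in replicon regulation is also annotated. The RSF1010 oriT and mobC gene are retained, so the plasmid should be mobilisable by conjugation when a helper conjugative system is present. Selection is by gentamicin, conferred by the aacC1 acetyltransferase gene, which lies downstream of a class 1 integron Pc promoter.

The payload is a tetracycline-inducible reporter module. The Tn10 tetR gene is placed divergently from the PtetA promoter, which drives the monomeric red fluorescent protein mRFP1. TetR binds the tet operator within PtetA and represses transcription. Adding a tetracycline-class inducer releases the repressor and switches on mRFP1, giving a fluorescence readout of induction. A partial λ tL3 terminator sits beyond the end of tetR. The short CmR, lacZα, lacI and M13 ori fragments, and the brief "tight TRE" match (probably just tet operator similarity), appear to be nonfunctional remnants of assembly. The record supports use of the construct for characterising TetR/PtetA-regulated expression in diverse hosts. It may also serve as a chassis in which mRFP1 is replaced by a gene of interest, though the record does not state this.
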