Addgene plasmid #167507: pFTR5
Purpose: Broad-Host range expression vector, RSF1010 origin, TetR repressor, PTetA promoter, mRFP, Gentamicin Resistance Marker.
Depositing lab: Christopher Reisch. Depositing organization: University of Florida. Publication: A plasmid toolbox for controlled gene expression across the Proteobacteria. Schuster LA, Reisch CR. Nucleic Acids Res. 2021 Jun 14. pii: 6298615. doi: 10.1093/nar/gkab496. PubMed 34125913.
Backbone
  Vector backbone: pFTR5
  Vector type: Bacterial Expression, Synthetic Biology
Growth in bacteria
  Bacterial resistance: Gentamicin, 10 μg/mL
  Growth temperature: 37°C
  Growth strain: DH5alpha
  Copy number: Low Copy
Gene/Insert
  Gene/Insert name: TetR-RFP
  Species: Synthetic
  Promoter: PTetA
  Cloning method: Ligation Independent Cloning
Terms and licenses: Academic/Nonprofit Terms; Industry Terms: Not Available to Industry
How to cite: pFTR5 was a gift from Christopher Reisch (Addgene plasmid # 167507 ; http://n2t.net/addgene:167507 ; RRID:Addgene_167507)
